Addgene plasmid #229332: pXTK095 [Term_bla-v1_PartType7]
Purpose: XanthoMoClo Golden Gate Part Plasmid for cloning, contains Term_bla-v1_PartType7
Depositing lab: Michael Springer. Depositing organization: Harvard Medical School. Publication: XanthoMoClo horizontal line A Robust Modular Cloning Genetic Toolkit for the Genera Xanthobacter and Roseixanthobacter. Soltysiak MPM, Ory ALH, Lee AD, Christophersen CE, Jalihal AP, Springer M. ACS Synth Biol. 2025 Apr 18;14(4):1173-1190. doi: 10.1021/acssynbio.4c00806. Epub 2025 Mar 13. PubMed 40080684.
Backbone
  Vector backbone: pXTK
  Vector type: Bacterial Expression
Growth in bacteria
  Bacterial resistance: Ampicillin, 100 μg/mL
  Growth temperature: 37°C
  Growth strain: DH5alpha
  Copy number: Low Copy
Gene/Insert
  Gene/Insert name: bla-v1 Terminator (alt name: Term_bla-v1_PartType7)
  Species: Synthetic
  Cloning method: Restriction Enzyme; 5′ cloning site unknown (unknown if destroyed)
Terms and licenses: Academic/Nonprofit Terms; Industry Terms: Not Available to Industry
How to cite: pXTK095 [Term_bla-v1_PartType7] was a gift from Michael Springer (Addgene plasmid # 229332 ; http://n2t.net/addgene:229332 ; RRID:Addgene_229332)
