[The description below was written by a language model from this plasmid's Addgene catalogue record and pLannotate feature annotations shown in this document.]
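Description:
pXTK095 [Term_bla-v1_PartType7] is a small (about 1.9 kb) Golden Gate part plasmid from the XanthoMoClo toolkit, a modular cloning system developed for genetic engineering of bacteria in the genera Xanthobacter and Roseixanthobacter. It is built on the pXTK backbone, catalogued as a bacterial expression vector, and is maintained in E. coli under ampicillin selection. The annotated sequence contains little beyond what is needed for propagation: a ColE1/pMB1/pUC-family origin of replication and a TEM-type beta-lactamase gene (bla) driven by its native AmpR promoter. The catalogue lists the plasmid as low copy, whereas the automated annotation labels the origin as a high-copy type; the record does not resolve this difference.

The stored part is a synthetic transcriptional terminator named bla-v1, formatted as a "Part Type 7" module. In modular cloning schemes the part type defines the position a fragment takes in a hierarchical assembly, set by the overhangs released on Type IIS restriction digestion, although the record gives neither the enzymes nor the overhangs, and the cloning sites are listed as unknown. The feature table has no feature called bla-v1. The only annotated terminator is a short element matching the bacteriophage fd central terminator, lying immediately downstream of the bla coding sequence. This may correspond to the deposited part, but the record does not confirm that, and an unannotated stretch between the origin and the AmpR promoter is also left uncharacterised. The plasmid serves as a source of a terminator module for assembling multi-part constructs within the XanthoMoClo system.
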