Features (pLannotate 1.2.2; 4 found; start..end, strand, type, name):
      1..589     +  rep_origin     ori: high-copy-number ColE1/pMB1/pBR322/pUC origin of replication
    844..935     +  promoter       AmpR promoter: bla
    936..1793    +  CDS            bla: BLAT_ECOLX - Experimental evidence at protein level: Swiss-Prot protein existence level 1. TEM-type are the most prevalent beta-lactamases in enterobacteria; they hydrolyze the beta-lactam bond in susceptible beta-lactam antibiotics, thus conferring resistance to penicillins and cephalosporins. TEM-3 and TEM-4 are capable of hydrolyzing cefotaxime and ceftazidime. TEM-5 is capable of hydrolyzing ceftazidime. TEM-6 is capable of hydrolyzing ceftazidime and aztreonam. TEM-8/CAZ-2, TEM- 16/CAZ-7 and TEM-24/CAZ-6 are markedly active against ceftazidime. IRT- 4 shows resistance to beta-lactamase in
   1800..1839    +  terminator     fd terminator: central terminator from bacteriophage fd (Otsuka and Kunisawa, 1982)
>Addgene plasmid #229332 | pXTK095 [Term_bla-v1_PartType7] | addgene full sequence | sequence record 464721 | Addgene NGS Result
TTGAGATCCTTTTTTTCTGCGCGTAATCTGCTGCTTGCAAACAAAAAAACCACCGCTACCAGCGGTGGTT
TGTTTGCCGGATCAAGAGCTACCAACTCTTTTTCCGAAGGTAACTGGCTTCAGCAGAGCGCAGATACCAA
ATACTGTTCTTCTAGTGTAGCCGTAGTTAGGCCACCACTTCAAGAACTCTGTAGCACCGCCTACATACCT
CGCTCTGCTAATCCTGTTACCAGTGGCTGCTGCCAGTGGCGATAAGTCGTGTCTTACCGGGTTGGACTCA
AGACGATAGTTACCGGATAAGGCGCAGCGGTCGGGCTGAACGGGGGGTTCGTGCACACAGCCCAGCTTGG
AGCGAACGACCTACACCGAACTGAGATACCTACAGCGTGAGCTATGAGAAAGCGCCACGCTTCCCGAAGG
GAGAAAGGCGGACAGGTATCCGGTAAGCGGCAGGGTCGGAACAGGAGAGCGCACGAGGGAGCTTCCAGGG
GGAAACGCCTGGTATCTTTATAGTCCTGTCGGGTTTCGCCACCTCTGACTTGAGCGTCGATTTTTGTGAT
GCTCGTCAGGGGGGCGGAGCCTATGGAAAAACGCCAGCAACGCGAGTCGGTCTCTATCCCTGTCAGACCA
AGTTTACTCATATATACTTTAGATTGATTTAAAACTTCATTTTTAATTTAAAAGGATCTAGGTGAAGATC
CTTTTTGATAATCTCATGACCAAAATCCCTTAACGTGAGTTTTCGTTCCACTGAGCGTCAGACCCCGTAG
AAAAGATCAAAGGATCTTCGCTGTGAGACCAGAGTAGCCCGCCTAATGAGCGGGCTTTTTTTTAATTCCC
CTATTTGTTTATTTTTCTAAATACATTCAAATATGTATCCGCTCATGAGACAATAACCCTGATAAATGCT
TCAATAATATTGAAAAAGGAAGAGTATGAGCATTCAGCATTTTCGTGTGGCGCTGATTCCGTTTTTTGCG
GCGTTTTGCCTGCCGGTGTTTGCGCATCCGGAAACCCTGGTGAAAGTGAAAGATGCGGAAGATCAACTGG
GTGCGCGCGTGGGCTATATTGAACTGGATCTGAACAGCGGCAAAATTCTGGAATCTTTTCGTCCGGAAGA
ACGTTTTCCGATGATGAGCACCTTTAAAGTGCTGCTGTGCGGTGCGGTTCTGAGCCGTGTGGATGCGGGC
CAGGAACAACTGGGCCGTCGTATTCATTATAGCCAGAACGATCTGGTGGAATATAGCCCGGTGACCGAAA
AACATCTGACCGATGGCATGACCGTGCGTGAACTGTGCAGCGCGGCGATTACCATGAGCGATAACACCGC
GGCGAACCTGCTGCTGACGACCATTGGCGGTCCGAAAGAACTGACCGCGTTTCTGCATAACATGGGCGAT
CATGTGACCCGTCTGGATCGTTGGGAACCGGAACTGAACGAAGCGATTCCGAACGATGAACGTGATACCA
CCATGCCGGCAGCAATGGCGACCACCCTGCGTAAACTGCTGACGGGTGAGCTGCTGACCCTGGCAAGCCG
CCAGCAACTGATTGATTGGATGGAAGCGGATAAAGTGGCGGGTCCGCTGCTGCGTAGCGCGCTGCCGGCT
GGCTGGTTTATTGCGGATAAAAGCGGTGCGGGCGAACGTGGCAGCCGTGGCATTATTGCGGCGCTGGGCC
CGGATGGTAAACCGAGCCGTATTGTGGTGATTTATACCACCGGCAGCCAGGCGACGATGGATGAACGTAA
CCGTCAGATTGCGGAAATTGGCGCGAGCCTGATTAAACATTGGTAAACCGATACAATTAAAGGCTCCTTT
TGGAGCCTTTTTTTTTGGACGACCCTTGTCAGATCAAAGGATCTTC
